Addgene plasmid #40747: PLXNB2
Purpose: Bacterial expression for structure determination; may not be full ORF
Depositing lab: Cheryl Arrowsmith. Depositing organization: University of Toronto.
Backbone
  Vector backbone: pET28-MHL
  Backbone manufacturer: SGC
  Vector type: Bacterial Expression
Growth in bacteria
  Bacterial resistance: Kanamycin, 50 μg/mL
  Growth temperature: 37°C
  Growth strain: DH5alpha
  Copy number: Low Copy
Gene/Insert
  Gene/Insert name: PLXNB2 (alt names: plexin B2, Rho-GTPase binding domain; PDB:4E71)
  Species: H. sapiens (human)
  Insert size (bp): 330
  GenBank ID: gi|113429472
  Entrez Gene: PLXNB2 (a.k.a. MM1, Nbla00445, PLEXB2, dJ402G11.3)
  Tag / fusion protein: 6xHis TEV (N terminal on insert)
  Cloning method: Ligation Independent Cloning
  Sequencing primers: 5′ T7; 3′ T7-term
Terms and licenses: Academic/Nonprofit Terms; Industry Terms: Not Available to Industry
How to cite: PLXNB2 was a gift from Cheryl Arrowsmith (Addgene plasmid # 40747 ; http://n2t.net/addgene:40747 ; RRID:Addgene_40747)
