[The description below was written by a language model from this plasmid's Addgene catalogue record.]
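Description:
PLXNB2 is a bacterial expression plasmid built on the pET28-MHL backbone, a pET28-derived vector from a structural genomics consortium designed for ligation-independent cloning. It is propagated in E. coli as a low-copy plasmid under kanamycin selection. The record does not explicitly list the promoter, but the recommended sequencing primers (T7 forward and T7 terminator reverse) are consistent with the T7 promoter/terminator expression cassette typical of pET-series vectors, in which transcription depends on T7 RNA polymerase supplied by an appropriate expression host. No feature table or origin of replication is given in the record.

The insert is a 330 bp fragment of human plexin B2 (PLXNB2) covering the Rho-GTPase binding domain rather than the full open reading frame; the record itself cautions that the construct may not contain the complete ORF. Plexins are transmembrane semaphorin receptors, and this intracellular domain mediates interaction with small Rho-family GTPases. The fragment is fused at its N terminus to a 6xHis tag followed by a TEV protease recognition site, so the recombinant protein can be captured by immobilised-metal affinity chromatography and the tag then cleaved off to leave a near-native domain.

The stated purpose is production of the protein in bacteria for structure determination, and the record links the construct to a deposited Protein Data Bank structure of this domain. It is therefore suited to generating purified PLXNB2 Rho-GTPase binding domain for crystallography and, plausibly, related biophysical or binding studies.
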