>Addgene plasmid #40747 | PLXNB2 | depositor partial sequence | sequence record 53522 | PLXNB2 insert
CTGCTGGGCGATGACGTTGAGTACGCGCCACTGACAGTATCTGTTATCGTCCAAGATGAAGGTGTTGACG
CCATCCCTGTGAAAGTACTGAATTGTGATACGATTAGTCAGGTCAAAGAAAAAATCATTGATCAAGTTTA
TCGTGGCCAGCCGTGCTCATGTTGGCCGCGCCCAGACTCCGTGGTACTGGAGTGGCGTCCTGGTTCGACC
GCACAGATCCTGTCGGATCTGGACCTGACTTCTCAACGCGAAGGGCGTTGGAAACGCGTTAACACACTGA
TGCACTACAATGTGCGTGATGGAGCTACCCTGATTCTGAGTAAAGTCGGC
