>Addgene plasmid #40747 | PLXNB2 | addgene partial sequence | sequence record 54102 | T7 5'-TAATACGACTCACTATAGGG-3'
CCCTCTAGAAATAATTTTGTTTAACTTTAAGAAGGAGATATACCATGCATCATCATCATCATCACAGCAG
CGGCAGAGAAAACTTGTATTTCCAGGGCCTGCTGGGCGATGACGTTGAGTACGCGCCACTGACAGTATCT
GTTATCGTCCAAGATGAAGGTGTTGACGCCATCCCTGTGAAAGTACTGAATTGTGATACGATTAGTCAGG
TCAAAGAAAAAATCATTGATCAAGTTTATCGTGGCCAGCCGTGCTCATGTTGGCCGCGCCCAGACTCCGT
GGTACTGGAGTGGCGTCCTGGTTCGACCGCACAGATCCTGTCGGATCTGGACCTGACTTCTCAACGCGAA
GGGCGTTGGAAACGCGTTAACACACTGATGCACTACAATGTGCGTGATGGAGCTACCCTGATTCTGAGTA
AAGTCGGCTGATGACGAAGCTTGCGGCCGCACTCGAGCACCACCACCACCACCACTGAGATCCGGCTGCT
AACAAAGCCCGAAAGGAAGCTGAGTTGGCTGCTGCCACCGCTGAGCAATAACTAGCATAACCCCTTGGGG
CCTCTAAACGGGTCTTGAGGGGTTTTTTGCTGAAAGGAGGAACTATATCCGGATTGGCGAATGGG
[124 nt withheld, positions 626-749]
C
[91 nt withheld, positions 751-841]
AGGGTGATGGTTCACGTAGTGGGCCATCGCCCCTGATAGACGGGTTTTTCGCCTTTGACGTGGATCACGT
CT
